Addgene plasmid #117108: pET41b+_Npl4
Purpose: Production of recombinant Npl4 in E.coli
Depositing lab: Hemmo Meyer. Depositing organization: Universitaet Duisburg-Essen. Publication: Ubiquitin-Independent Disassembly by a p97 AAA-ATPase Complex Drives PP1 Holoenzyme Formation. Weith M, Seiler J, van den Boom J, Kracht M, Hulsmann J, Primorac I, Del Pino Garcia J, Kaschani F, Kaiser M, Musacchio A, Bollen M, Meyer H. Mol Cell. 2018 Oct 11. pii: S1097-2765(18)30791-3. doi: 10.1016/j.molcel.2018.09.020. PubMed 30344098.
Backbone
  Vector backbone: pET41b+
  Vector type: Bacterial Expression
Growth in bacteria
  Bacterial resistance: Kanamycin, 50 μg/mL
  Growth temperature: 37°C
  Growth strain: DH5alpha
  Copy number: Unknown
Gene/Insert
  Gene/Insert name: Npl4
  Species: H. sapiens (human)
  Entrez Gene: NPLOC4 (a.k.a. NPL4)
Terms and licenses: Academic/Nonprofit Terms; Industry Terms: Not Available to Industry
How to cite: pET41b+_Npl4 was a gift from Hemmo Meyer (Addgene plasmid # 117108 ; http://n2t.net/addgene:117108 ; RRID:Addgene_117108)
