[The description below was written by a language model from this plasmid's Addgene catalogue record and pLannotate feature annotations shown in this document.]
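Description:
pET41b+_Npl4 is a bacterial expression plasmid of about 6.9 kb, built on the pET41b+ backbone for producing recombinant human Npl4 (gene NPLOC4) in E. coli. It is maintained through a ColE1/pBR322-type origin accompanied by the bom mobility region and the rop gene, which normally restrains copy number; the catalogue lists copy number as unknown. Selection is by kanamycin through an aminoglycoside phosphotransferase (KanR) gene. An f1 phage origin is also present, along with short remnants of the tetracycline resistance gene and other pBR322-derived sequence that have no functional role here.

The expression cassette follows the standard pET design. A T7 promoter immediately followed by a lac operator drives transcription, and the T7 gene 10 ribosome binding site sits just upstream of the NPLOC4 coding sequence. A T7 terminator closes the unit. The plasmid carries its own lacI gene and promoter, so the lac repressor keeps the promoter quiet until IPTG is added in a host that supplies T7 RNA polymerase. The Npl4 reading frame begins directly after the ribosome binding site, and no GST or other N-terminal fusion partner is annotated, which suggests that the tags usually found upstream in pET41 were removed during cloning. A polyhistidine-coding stretch lies roughly 70 nt downstream of the annotated Npl4 sequence, but the record does not state whether it is translated in frame as a C-terminal tag.

Npl4 is a cofactor that, together with UFD1, partners the p97/VCP AAA-ATPase in processing ubiquitinated substrates. The plasmid provides purified protein for biochemical work on such p97 complexes.
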