Features (pLannotate 1.2.2; 19 found; start..end, strand, type, name):
    193..211     +  promoter       T7 promoter: promoter for bacteriophage T7 RNA polymerase
    212..236     +  protein_bind   lac operator: The lac repressor binds to the lac operator to inhibit transcription in E. coli. This inhibition can be relieved by adding lactose or isopropyl-β-D-thiogalactopyranoside (IPTG). lac repressor encoded by lacI
    251..273     +  RBS            RBS: efficient ribosome binding site from bacteriophage T7 gene 10 (Olins and Rangwala, 1989)
    281..2104    +  CDS            NPLOC4: NPL4_HUMAN - Also known as KIAA1499, NPL4. Experimental evidence at protein level: Swiss-Prot protein existence level 1. The ternary complex containing UFD1, VCP and NPLOC4 binds ubiquitinated proteins and is necessary for the export of misfolded proteins from the ER to the cytoplasm, where they are degraded by the proteasome. The NPLOC4-UFD1-VCP complex regulates spindle disassembly at the end of mitosis and is necessary for the formation of a closed nuclear envelope (By similarity). Acts as a negative regulator of type I interferon production via the complex formed with VCP and UFD1, which b
   2175..2198    +  CDS            9xHis (fragment): 9xHis affinity tag
   2224..2267    +  CDS            SET1 (fragment): solubility-enhancement tag derived from T7 phage gene 10B
   2275..2322    +  terminator     T7 terminator: transcription terminator for bacteriophage T7 RNA polymerase
   2359..2787    +  rep_origin     f1 ori (sequence partly withheld): f1 bacteriophage origin of replication; arrow indicates direction of (+) strand synthesis
   2840..2897    +  promoter       AmpR promoter (fragment): bla
   2906..3721    -  CDS            KanR: aminoglycoside phosphotransferase; aph(3')-Ia; confers resistance to kanamycin in bacteria or G418 (Geneticin®) in eukaryotes
   3843..4431    +  rep_origin     ori: high-copy-number ColE1/pMB1/pBR322/pUC origin of replication
   4617..4756    -  misc_feature   bom: basis of mobility region from pBR322
   4858..5049    -  CDS            rop: Rop protein, which maintains plasmids at low copy number; rop
   5066..5446    +  CDS            YPB1_ECOLX: Protein predicted: Swiss-Prot protein existence level 4. From Escherichia coli.
   5508..5572    -  CDS            TcR (fragment): tetracycline efflux protein; tet; confers resistance to tetracycline
   5587..5608    -  protein_bind   CAP binding site: CAP binding activates transcription in the presence of cAMP. E. coli catabolite activator protein
   5621..6703    -  CDS            lacI: lac repressor; lacI; The lac repressor binds to the lac operator to inhibit transcription in E. coli. This inhibition can be relieved by adding lactose or isopropyl-β-D-thiogalactopyranoside (IPTG).
   6704..6781    -  promoter       lacI promoter: lacI
   6789..167     -  CDS            TcR (fragment) (across the origin): tetracycline efflux protein; tet; confers resistance to tetracycline
>Addgene plasmid #117108 | pET41b+_Npl4 | addgene full sequence | sequence record 224851 | Addgene NGS Result
GTCCCCCGGCCACGGGGCCTGCCACCATACCCACGCCGAAACAAGCGCTCATGAGCCCGAAGTGGCGAGC
CCGATCTTCCCCATCGGTGATGTCGGCGATATAGGCGCCAGCAACCGCACCTGTGGCGCCGGTGATGCCG
GCCACGATGCGTCCGGCGTAGAGGATCGAGATCGATCTCGATCCCGCGAAATTAATACGACTCACTATAG
GGGAATTGTGAGCGGATAACAATTCCCCTCTAGAAATAATTTTGTTTAACTTTAAGAAGGAGATATACAT
ATGGCCGAGAGCATCATAATTCGTGTCCAGTCCCCGGATGGAGTGAAGCGGATCACAGCAACAAAGAGAG
AAACAGCAGCAACATTTTTGAAAAAGGTTGCAAAGGAGTTTGGCTTCCAAAATAATGGCTTCTCGGTTTA
CATCAATAGAAACAAGACCGGAGAGATAACAGCCTCCTCCAACAAATCCCTCAACTTGCTAAAAATCAAG
CATGGCGATTTGTTGTTCCTGTTTCCCTCGAGCCTTGCTGGGCCCTCATCTGAAATGGAGACTTCAGTTC
CACCGGGCTTCAAAGTCTTTGGCGCTCCCAACGTGGTGGAGGATGAGATTGATCAGTACCTCAGCAAACA
GGACGGGAAGATTTACAGAAGCCGAGACCCACAGCTATGCCGCCACGGCCCTTTGGGGAAATGCGTGCAC
TGCGTCCCTCTAGAGCCATTCGATGAGGACTATCTAAACCATCTCGAGCCTCCCGTGAAGCACATGTCCT
TCCACGCCTACATCCGGAAGCTGACTGGAGGGGCTGACAAGGGGAAGTTTGTTGCCCTGGAGAACATCAG
CTGCAAGATTAAGTCAGGGTGCGAGGGGCACCTCCCGTGGCCGAATGGCATCTGTACTAAGTGCCAGCCG
AGCGCCATCACGCTGAACAGACAGAAGTACAGGCATGTGGACAATATCATGTTTGAGAATCACACCGTCG
CTGACCGCTTTCTTGACTTCTGGAGAAAGACAGGGAACCAGCATTTTGGGTACTTATACGGACGGTACAC
GGAGCACAAAGACATTCCCCTTGGCATCAGGGCTGAAGTGGCTGCGATTTATGAGCCACCTCAGATTGGT
ACACAGAACAGCTTGGAGCTTCTTGAGGATCCAAAAGCTGAAGTGGTCGATGAAATTGCTGCCAAACTTG
GCCTGCGGAAGGTTGGCTGGATATTTACAGACCTCGTCTCAGAAGATACCCGAAAGGGTACCGTCCGCTA
CAGTCGAAATAAGGACACCTATTTCCTAAGTTCAGAAGAGTGCATCACTGCAGGAGACTTCCAGAACAAG
CATCCCAACATGTGCCGGCTCTCTCCAGACGGACATTTTGGATCCAAGTTTGTTACTGCAGTGGCTACAG
GTGGTCCTGACAACCAAGTCCACTTTGAAGGGTACCAGGTGTCCAATCAGTGTATGGCACTGGTCCGTGA
TGAGTGTTTGCTGCCATGCAAGGACGCCCCGGAGCTTGGCTACGCCAAGGAGTCTAGCAGTGAGCAGTAC
GTGCCTGATGTGTTTTATAAGGACGTAGACAAGTTTGGCAACGAGATCACCCAGCTGGCCCGTCCCCTGC
CTGTGGAGTATCTCATCATAGACATCACAACAACTTTCCCCAAGGATCCAGTTTACACTTTTTCTATTTC
GCAAAATCCATTTCCTATTGAAAACCGGGATGTATTGGGTGAGACACAGGACTTCCATAGCTTGGCCACC
TATTTGTCTCAGAATACCTCATCTGTGTTCTTGGATACCATCTCAGATTTCCACCTCTTGCTGTTCCTGG
TCACCAATGAAGTTATGCCTCTGCAGGACAGCATCAGCTTGCTGCTGGAGGCCGTGCGGACCAGAAATGA
GGAGCTCGCCCAGACATGGAAGAGGTCTGAGCAGTGGGCCACCATCGAGCAGCTGTGCAGCACAGTTGGC
GGGCAGCTCCCAGGTCTCCATGAGTACGGGGCCGTCGGGGGCTCCACACACACGGCCACTGCAGCCATGT
GGGCCTGTCAGCACTGCACGTTCATGAACCAGCCAGGCACAGGCCACTGCGAGATGTGCAGCCTCCCCAG
GACCTAAGAATTCTGTACAGGCCTTGGCGCGCCTGCAGGCGAGCTCCGTCGACAAGCTTGCGGCCGCACT
CGAGCACCACCACCACCACCACCACCACTAATTGATTAATACCTAGGCTGCTAAACAAAGCCCGAAAGGA
AGCTGAGTTGGCTGCTGCCACCGCTGAGCAATAACTAGCATAACCCCTTGGGGCCTCTAAACGGGTCTTG
AGGGGTTTTTTGCTGAAAGGAGGAACTATATCCGGATTGGCGAATGGG
[124 nt withheld, positions 2359-2482]
C
[91 nt withheld, positions 2484-2574]
A
[49 nt withheld, positions 2576-2624]
CCTTTGACGTTGGAGTCCACGTTCTTT
[37 nt withheld, positions 2652-2688]
ACCCTATCTCGGTCTATTCTTTTGATTTATAAGGGATTTTGCCGATTTCGGCCTATTGGTTAAAAAATGA
GCTGATTTAACAAAAATTTAACGCGAATTTTAACAAAATATTAACGCTTACAATTTAGGTGGCACTTTTC
GGGGAAATGTGCGCGGAACCCCTATTTGTTTATTTTTCTAAATACATTCAAATATGTATCCGCTCATGAA
TTAATTCTTAGAAAAACTCATCGAGCATCAAATGAAACTGCAATTTATTCATATCAGGATTATCAATACC
ATATTTTTGAAAAAGCCGTTTCTGTAATGAAGGAGAAAACTCACCGAGGCAGTTCCATAGGATGGCAAGA
TCCTGGTATCGGTCTGCGATTCCGACTCGTCCAACATCAATACAACCTATTAATTTCCCCTCGTCAAAAA
TAAGGTTATCAAGTGAGAAATCACCATGAGTGACGACTGAATCCGGTGAGAATGGCAAAAGTTTATGCAT
TTCTTTCCAGACTTGTTCAACAGGCCAGCCATTACGCTCGTCATCAAAATCACTCGCATCAACCAAACCG
TTATTCATTCGTGATTGCGCCTGAGCGAGACGAAATACGCGATCGCTGTTAAAAGGACAATTACAAACAG
GAATCGAATGCAACCGGCGCAGGAACACTGCCAGCGCATCAACAATATTTTCACCTGAATCAGGATATTC
TTCTAATACCTGGAATGCTGTTTTCCCGGGGATCGCAGTGGTGAGTAACCATGCATCATCAGGAGTACGG
ATAAAATGCTTGATGGTCGGAAGAGGCATAAATTCCGTCAGCCAGTTTAGTCTGACCATCTCATCTGTAA
CATCATTGGCAACGCTACCTTTGCCATGTTTCAGAAACAACTCTGGCGCATCAGGCTTCCCATACAATCG
ATAGATTGTCGCACCTGATTGCCCGACATTATCGCGAGCCCATTTATACCCATATAAATCAGCATCCATG
TTGGAATTTAATCGCGGCCTAGAGCAAGACGTTTCCCGTTGAATATGGCTCATAACACCCCTTGTATTAC
TGTTTATGTAAGCAGACAGTTTTATTGTTCATGACCAAAATCCCTTAACGTGAGTTTTCGTTCCACTGAG
CGTCAGACCCCGTAGAAAAGATCAAAGGATCTTCTTGAGATCCTTTTTTTCTGCGCGTAATCTGCTGCTT
GCAAACAAAAAAACCACCGCTACCAGCGGTGGTTTGTTTGCCGGATCAAGAGCTACCAACTCTTTTTCCG
AAGGTAACTGGCTTCAGCAGAGCGCAGATACCAAATACTGTCCTTCTAGTGTAGCCGTAGTTAGGCCACC
ACTTCAAGAACTCTGTAGCACCGCCTACATACCTCGCTCTGCTAATCCTGTTACCAGTGGCTGCTGCCAG
TGGCGATAAGTCGTGTCTTACCGGGTTGGACTCAAGACGATAGTTACCGGATAAGGCGCAGCGGTCGGGC
TGAACGGGGGGTTCGTGCACACAGCCCAGCTTGGAGCGAACGACCTACACCGAACTGAGATACCTACAGC
GTGAGCTATGAGAAAGCGCCACGCTTCCCGAAGGGAGAAAGGCGGACAGGTATCCGGTAAGCGGCAGGGT
CGGAACAGGAGAGCGCACGAGGGAGCTTCCAGGGGGAAACGCCTGGTATCTTTATAGTCCTGTCGGGTTT
CGCCACCTCTGACTTGAGCGTCGATTTTTGTGATGCTCGTCAGGGGGGCGGAGCCTATGGAAAAACGCCA
GCAACGCGGCCTTTTTACGGTTCCTGGCCTTTTGCTGGCCTTTTGCTCACATGTTCTTTCCTGCGTTATC
CCCTGATTCTGTGGATAACCGTATTACCGCCTTTGAGTGAGCTGATACCGCTCGCCGCAGCCGAACGACC
GAGCGCAGCGAGTCAGTGAGCGAGGAAGCGGAAGAGCGCCTGATGCGGTATTTTCTCCTTACGCATCTGT
GCGGTATTTCACACCGCAATGGTGCACTCTCAGTACAATCTGCTCTGATGCCGCATAGTTAAGCCAGTAT
ACACTCCGCTATCGCTACGTGACTGGGTCATGGCTGCGCCCCGACACCCGCCAACACCCGCTGACGCGCC
CTGACGGGCTTGTCTGCTCCCGGCATCCGCTTACAGACAAGCTGTGACCGTCTCCGGGAGCTGCATGTGT
CAGAGGTTTTCACCGTCATCACCGAAACGCGCGAGGCAGCTGCGGTAAAGCTCATCAGCGTGGTCGTGAA
GCGATTCACAGATGTCTGCCTGTTCATCCGCGTCCAGCTCGTTGAGTTTCTCCAGAAGCGTTAATGTCTG
GCTTCTGATAAAGCGGGCCATGTTAAGGGCGGTTTTTTCCTGTTTGGTCACTGATGCCTCCGTGTAAGGG
GGATTTCTGTTCATGGGGGTAATGATACCGATGAAACGAGAGAGGATGCTCACGATACGGGTTACTGATG
ATGAACATGCCCGGTTACTGGAACGTTGTGAGGGTAAACAACTGGCGGTATGGATGCGGCGGGACCAGAG
AAAAATCACTCAGGGTCAATGCCAGCGCTTCGTTAATACAGATGTAGGTGTTCCACAGGGTAGCCAGCAG
CATCCTGCGATGCAGATCCGGAACATAATGGTGCAGGGCGCTGACTTCCGCGTTTCCAGACTTTACGAAA
CACGGAAACCGAAGACCATTCATGTTGTTGCTCAGGTCGCAGACGTTTTGCAGCAGCAGTCGCTTCACGT
TCGCTCGCGTATCGGTGATTCATTCTGCTAACCAGTAAGGCAACCCCGCCAGCCTAGCCGGGTCCTCAAC
GACAGGAGCACGATCATGCTAGTCATGCCCCGCGCCCACCGGAAGGAGCTGACTGGGTTGAAGGCTCTCA
AGGGCATCGGTCGAGATCCCGGTGCCTAATGAGTGAGCTAACTTACATTAATTGCGTTGCGCTCACTGCC
CGCTTTCCAGTCGGGAAACCTGTCGTGCCAGCTGCATTAATGAATCGGCCAACGCGCGGGGAGAGGCGGT
TTGCGTATTGGGCGCCAGGGTGGTTTTTCTTTTCACCAGTGAGACGGGCAACAGCTGATTGCCCTTCACC
GCCTGGCCCTGAGAGAGTTGCAGCAAGCGGTCCACGCTGGTTTGCCCCAGCAGGCGAAAATCCTGTTTGA
TGGTGGTTAACGGCGGGATATAACATGAGCTGTCTTCGGTATCGTCGTATCCCACTACCGAGATGTCCGC
ACCAACGCGCAGCCCGGACTCGGTAATGGCGCGCATTGCGCCCAGCGCCATCTGATCGTTGGCAACCAGC
ATCGCAGTGGGAACGATGCCCTCATTCAGCATTTGCATGGTTTGTTGAAAACCGGACATGGCACTCCAGT
CGCCTTCCCGTTCCGCTATCGGCTGAATTTGATTGCGAGTGAGATATTTATGCCAGCCAGCCAGACGCAG
ACGCGCCGAGACAGAACTTAATGGTCCCGCTAACAGCGCGATTTGCTGGTGACCCAATGCGACCAGATGC
TCCACGCCCAGTCGCGTACCGTCTTCATGGGAGAAAATAATACTGTTGATGGGTGTCTGGTCAGAGACAT
CAAGAAATAACGCCGGAACATTAGTGCAGGCAGCTTCCACAGCAATGGCATCCTGGTCATCCAGCGGATA
GTTAATGATCAGCCCACTGACGCGTTGCGCGAGAAGATTGTGCACCGCCGCTTTACAGGCTTCGACGCCG
CTTCGTTCTACCATCGACACCACCACGCTGGCACCCAGTTGATCGGCGCGAGATTTAATCGCCGCGACAA
TTTGCGACGGCGCGTGCAGGGCCAGACTGGAGGTGGCAACGCCAATCAGCAACGACTGTTTGCCCGCCAG
TTGTTGTGCCACGCGGTTGGGAATGTAATTCAGCTCCGCCATCGCCGCTTCCACTTTTTCCCGCGTTTTC
GCAGAAACGTGGCTGGCCTGGTTCACCACGCGGGAAACGGTCTGATAAGAGACACCGGCATACTCTGCGA
CATCGTATAACGTTACTGGTTTCACATTCACCACCCTGAATTGACTCTCTTCCGGGCGCTATCATGCCAT
ACCGCGAAAGGTTTTGCGCCATTCGATGGTGTCCGGGATCTCGACGCTCTCCCTTATGCGACTCCTGCAT
TAGGAAGCAGCCCAGTAGTAGGTTGAGGCCGTTGAGCACCGCCGCCGCAAGGAATGGTGCATGCAAGGAG
ATGGCGCCCAACA
